>Addgene plasmid #122084 | pRetroX-PTuner DD-M.EcoGII-v5-Telomeric repeat-binding-factor1 | addgene full sequence | sequence record 243409 | Addgene NGS Result
CTGCAAGGCGATTAAGTTGGGTAACGCCAGGGTTTTCCCAGTCACGACGTTGTAAAACGACGGCCAGTGC
CAAGCTTATGTGAAAGACCCCACCTGTAGGTTTGGCAAGCTAGCTTAAGTAACGCCATTTTGCAAGGCAT
GGAAAAATACATAACTGAGAATAGAAAAGTTCAGATCAAGGTCAGGAACAGATGGAACAGCTGAATATGG
GCCAAACAGGATATCTGTGGTAAGCAGTTCCTGCCCCGGCTCAGGGCCAAGAACAGATGGAACAGCTGAA
TATGGGCCAAACAGGATATCTGTGGTAAGCAGTTCCTGCCCCGGCTCAGGGCCAAGAACAGATGGTCCCC
AGATGCGGTCCAGCCCTCAGCAGTTTCTAGAGAACCATCAGATGTTTCCAGGGTGCCCCAAGGACCTGAA
ATGACCCTGTGCCTTATTTGAACTAACCAATCAGTTCGCTTCTCGCTTCTGTTCGCGCGCTTCTGCTCCC
CGGGCTCAATAAAAGAGCCCACAACCCCTCACTCGGCGCGCCAGTCCTCCGATTGACTGAGTCGCCCGGG
TACCCGTGTATCCAATAAACCCTCTTGCAGTTGCATCCGACTTGTGGCCTCGCTGTTCCTTGGGAGGGTC
TCCTCTGAGTGATTGACTACCCGTCAGCGGGGGTCTTTCATTTGGGGGCTCGTCCGGGATCGGGAGACCC
CTGCCCAGGGACCACCGACCCACCACCGGGAGGTAAGCTGGCCAGCAACTTATCTGTGTCTGTCCGATTG
TCTAGTGTCTATGACTGATTTTATGCGCCTGCGTCGGTACTAGTTAGCTAACTAGCTCTGTATCTGGCGG
ACCCGTGGTGGAACTGACGAGTTCGGAACACCCGGCCGCAACCCTGGGAGACGTCCCAGGGACTTCGGGG
GCCGTTTTTGTGGCCCGACCTGAGTCCAAAAATCCCGATCGTTTTGGACTCTTTGGTGCACCCCCCTTAG
AGGAGGGATATGTGGTTCTGGTAGGAGACGAGAACCTAAAACAGTTCCCGCCTCCGTCTGAATTTTTGCT
TTCGGTTTGGGACCGAAGCCGCGCCGCGCGTCTTGTCTGCTGCAGCATCGTTCTGTGTTGTCTCTGTCTG
ACTGTGTTTCTGTATTTGTCTGAAAATACGCGTGTCGAGCTTTTGGAGTACGTCGTCTTTAGGTTGGGGG
GAGGGGTTTTATGCGATGGAGTTTCCCCACACTGAGTGGGTGGAGACTGAAGTTAGGCCAGCTTGGCACT
TGATGTAATTCTCCTTGGAATTTGCCCTTTTTGAGTTTGGATCTTGGTTCATTCTCAAGCCTCAGACAGT
GGTTCAAAGTTTTTTTCTTCCATTTCAGCCGTCGTGAAAACTACCCCTAAAAGCCAAAAAAATCGAATTC
CCAAACTTAAGCTTGGTACCGAGCTCGGATCTCACGTGGGCCCGCGGATGGGAGTGCAGGTGGAAACCAT
CTCCCCAGGAGACGGGCGCACCTTCCCCAAGCGCGGCCAGACCTGTGTGGTGCACTACACCGGGATGCTT
GAAGATGGAAAGAAAGTCGATTCCTCCCGGGACAGAAACAAGCCCTTTAAGTTTATGCTAGGCAAGCAGG
AGGTGATCCGAGGCTGGGAAGAAGGGGTTGCCCAGATGAGTGTGGGTCAGAGAGCCAAACTGACTATATC
TCCAGATTATGCCTATGGTGCCACTGGGCACCCAGGCATCATCCCACCACATGCCACTCTCGTCTTCGAT
GTGGAGCTTCTAAAACCGGAACCGCGGCCGCAGATCTATCGATGGATCCTATCCGGACTCAGATCTCGAG
CTCAAGCTTCGAATTCTGCAGTCGACGGTACCGCGGGCAGCGCTGCCAACCTGCCGGGGATCCGTATGCT
TAATACTGTAAAAATATCCAGTTGTGAGTTAATCAACGCCGACTGCCTGGAATTTATCCGGTCGTTACCC
GAAAATTCTGTTGACCTGATAGTCACGGACCCGCCGTACTTTAAAGTGAAGCCCGAGGGCTGGGATAACC
AGTGGAAGGGCGACGATGATTACCTGAAGTGGCTGGACCAGTGTCTGGCGCAGTTCTGGCGGGTGCTGAA
ACCTGCCGGAAGTCTTTACCTGTTCTGTGGCCATCGCCTGGCATCTGACATTGAAATCATGATGCGTGAA
CGCTTCAGTGTGCTGAACCATATTATCTGGGCAAAGCCGTCCGGACGCTGGAACGGGTGCAACAAGGAAA
GCCTGCGGGCGTATTTCCCCGCCACAGAGCGCATTCTGTTCGCGGAACATTATCAGGGGCCGTATCGCCC
GAAAGATGCCGGGTATGAGGCGAAGGGCAGGGCACTGAAACAGCATGTGATGGCCCCGCTGATTGCTTAC
TTTCGTGATGCGCGCGCTGCCCTGGGGATAACGGCAAAACAGATTGCAGATGCCACAGGAAAGAAAAACA
TGGTGCCGCACTGGTTCAGTGCCAGTCAGTGGCAGCTACCGAACGAAAGCGATTATCTGAAATTACAGTC
GCTGTTTGCCCGGGTGGCAGAAGAGAAACATCAGCGCGGGGAACTGGAAAAGCCACACCACCAGCTGGTC
AGCACATACAGTGAGCTGAACCGGAAGTATATGGAACTGCTGAGTGAATATAAAAATTTGCGGCGGTATT
TCGGTGTGACGGTGCAGGTGCCGTACACCGATGTGTGGACGTATAAACCGGTGCAGTACTATCCAGGGAA
ACATCCGTGCGAAAAACCGGCAGAAATGCTGCAGCAGATAATCAGCGCAAGTAGTCGTCCTGGTGATCTG
GTTGCGGATTTTTTCATGGGGTCGGGTTCAACGGTAAAAGCGGCGATGGCACTGGGGCGTCGTGCGATTG
GTGTTGAGCTGGAGACCGGACGTTTTGAGCAGACAGTCAGGGAAGTTCAGGATTTAATCGTTCCATGGGG
TAAGCCTATCCCTAACCCTCTCCTCGGTCTCGATTCTACGCGTACCGGCATGGCGGAGGATGTTTCCTCA
GCGGCCCCGAGCCCGCGGGGCTGTGCGGATGGTAGGGATGCCGACCCTACTGAGGAGCAGATGGCAGAAA
CAGAGAGAAACGACGAGGAGCAGTTCGAATGCCAGGAACTGCTCGAGTGCCAGGTGCAGGTGGGGGCCCC
CGAGGAGGAGGAGGAGGAGGAGGAGGACGCGGGCCTGGTGGCCGAGGCCGAGGCCGTGGCTGCCGGCTGG
ATGCTCGATTTCCTCTGCCTCTCTCTTTGCCGAGCTTTCCGCGACGGCCGCTCCGAGGACTTCCGCAGGA
CCCGCAACAGCGCAGAGGCTATTATTCATGGACTATCCAGTCTAACAGCTTGCCAGTTGAGAACGATATA
CATATGTCAGTTTTTGACAAGAATTGCAGCAGGAAAAACCCTTGATGCACAGTTTGAAAATGATGAACGA
ATTACACCCTTGGAATCAGCCCTGATGATTTGGGGTTCAATTGAAAAGGAACATGACAAACTTCATGAAG
AAATACAGAATTTAATTAAAATTCAGGCTATAGCTGTTTGTATGGAAAATGGCAACTTTAAAGAAGCAGA
AGAAGTCTTTGAAAGAATATTTGGTGATCCAAATTCTCATATGCCTTTCAAAAGCAAATTGCTTATGATA
ATCTCTCAGAAAGATACATTTCATTCCTTTTTTCAACACTTCAGCTACAACCACATGATGGAGAAAATTA
AGAGTTATGTGAATTATGTGCTAAGTGAAAAATCATCAACCTTTCTAATGAAGGCAGCGGCAAAAGTAGT
AGAAAGCAAAAGGACAAGAACAATAACTTCTCAAGATAAACCTAGTGGTAATGATGTTGAAATGGAAACT
GAAGCTAATTTGGATACAAGAAAAAGTGTTAGTGACAAACAGTCTGCGGTAACTGAATCCTCAGAGGGTA
CAGTATCCTTATTGAGGTCTCACAAGAATCTTTTCTTATCTAAGTTGCAACATGGAACCCAGCAACAAGA
CCTTAATAAGAAAGAAAGAAGAGTAGGAACTCCTCAAAGTACAAAAAAGAAAAAAGAAAGCAGAAGAGCC
ACTGAAAGCAGAATACCTGTTTCAAAGAGTCAGCCGGTAACTCCTGAAAAACATCGAGCTAGAAAAAGAC
AGGCATGGCTTTGGGAAGAAGACAAGAATTTGAGATCTGGCGTGAGGAAATATGGAGAGGGAAACTGGTC
TAAAATACTGTTGCATTATAAATTCAACAACCGGACAAGTGTCATGTTAAAAGACAGATGGAGGACCATG
AAGAAACTAAAACTGATTTCCTCAGACAGCGAAGACTGACCATGGCGCCCCTCTCCCTCCCCCCCCCCTA
ACGTTACTGGCCGAAGCCGCTTGGAATAAGGCCGGTGTGCGTTTGTCTATATGTTATTTTCCACCATATT
GCCGTCTTTTGGCAATGTGAGGGCCCGGAAACCTGGCCCTGTCTTCTTGACGAGCATTCCTAGGGGTCTT
TCCCCTCTCGCCAAAGGAATGCAAGGTCTGTTGAATGTCGTGAAGGAAGCAGTTCCTCTGGAAGCTTCTT
GAAGACAAACAACGTCTGTAGCGACCCTTTGCAGGCAGCGGAACCCCCCACCTGGCGACAGGTGCCTCTG
CGGCCAAAAGCCACGTGTATAAGATACACCTGCAAAGGCGGCACAACCCCAGTGCCACGTTGTGAGTTGG
ATAGTTGTGGAAAGAGTCAAATGGCTCTCCTCAAGCGTATTCAACAAGGGGCTGAAGGATGCCCAGAAGG
TACCCCATTGTATGGGATCTGATCTGGGGCCTCGGTGCACATGCTTTACATGTGTTTAGTCGAGGTTAAA
AAAACGTCTAGGCCCCCCGAACCACGGGGACGTGGTTTTCCTTTGAAAAACACGATGATAAGCTTGCCAC
AACCCACAAGGAGACGACCTTCCATGACCGAGTACAAGCCCACGGTGCGCCTCGCCACCCGCGACGACGT
CCCCCGGGCCGTACGCACCCTCGCCGCCGCGTTCGCCGACTACCCCGCCACGCGCCACACCGTCGACCCG
GACCGCCACATCGAGCGGGTCACCGAGCTGCAAGAACTCTTCCTCACGCGCGTCGGGCTCGACATCGGCA
AGGTGTGGGTCGCGGACGACGGCGCCGCGGTGGCGGTCTGGACCACGCCGGAGAGCGTCGAAGCGGGGGC
GGTGTTCGCCGAGATCGGCCCGCGCATGGCCGAGTTGAGCGGTTCCCGGCTGGCCGCGCAGCAACAGATG
GAAGGCCTCCTGGCGCCGCACCGGCCCAAGGAGCCCGCGTGGTTCCTGGCCACCGTCGGCGTCTCGCCCG
ACCACCAGGGCAAGGGTCTGGGCAGCGCCGTCGTGCTCCCCGGAGTGGAGGCGGCCGAGCGCGCCGGGGT
GCCCGCCTTCCTGGAGACCTCCGCGCCCCGCAACCTCCCCTTCTACGAGCGGCTCGGCTTCACCGTCACC
GCCGACGTCGAGGTGCCCGAAGGACCGCGCACCTGGTGCATGACCCGCAAGCCCGGTGCCACCGGTGCGG
CTTCGAGGATAAAATAAAAGATTTTATTTAGTCTCCAGAAAAAGGGGGGAATGAAAGACCCCACCTGTAG
GTTTGGCAAGCTAGCTTAAGTAACGCCATTTTGCAAGGCATGGAAAAATACATAACTGAGAATAGAGAAG
TTCAGATCAAGGTCAGGAACAGATGGAACAGCTGAATATGGGCCAAACAGGATATCTGTGGTAAGCAGTT
CCTGCCCCGGCTCAGGGCCAAGAACAGATGGAACAGCTGAATATGGGCCAAACAGGATATCTGTGGTAAG
CAGTTCCTGCCCCGGCTCAGGGCCAAGAACAGATGGTCCCCAGATGCGGTCCAGCCCTCAGCAGTTTCTA
GAGAACCATCAGATGTTTCCAGGGTGCCCCAAGGACCTGAAATGACCCTGTGCCTTATTTGAACTAACCA
ATCAGTTCGCTTCTCGCTTCTGTTCGCGCGCTTCTGCTCCCCGAGCTCAATAAAAGAGCCCACAACCCCT
CACTCGGGGCGCCAGTCCTCCGATTGACTGAGTCGCCCGGGTACCCGTGTATCCAATAAACCCTCTTGCA
GTTGCATCCGACTTGTGGTCTCGCTGTTCCTTGGGAGGGTCTCCTCTGAGTGATTGACTACCCGTCAGCG
GGGGTCTTTCATTGAATTCGTAATCATGGTCATAGCTGTTTCCTGTGTGAAATTGTTATCCGCTCACAAT
TCCACACAACATACGAGCCGGAAGCATAAAGTGTAAAGCCTGGGGTGCCTAATGAGTGAGCTAACTCACA
TTAATTGCGTTGCGCTCACTGCCCGCTTTCCAGTCGGGAAACCTGTCGTGCCAGCTGCATTAATGAATCG
GCCAACGCGCGGGGAGAGGCGGTTTGCGTATTGGGCGCTCTTCCGCTTCCTCGCTCACTGACTCGCTGCG
CTCGGTCGTTCGGCTGCGGCGAGCGGTATCAGCTCACTCAAAGGCGGTAATACGGTTATCCACAGAATCA
GGGGATAACGCAGGAAAGAACATGTGAGCAAAAGGCCAGCAAAAGGCCAGGAACCGTAAAAAGGCCGCGT
TGCTGGCGTTTTTCCATAGGCTCCGCCCCCCTGACGAGCATCACAAAAATCGACGCTCAAGTCAGAGGTG
GCGAAACCCGACAGGACTATAAAGATACCAGGCGTTTCCCCCTGGAAGCTCCCTCGTGCGCTCTCCTGTT
CCGACCCTGCCGCTTACCGGATACCTGTCCGCCTTTCTCCCTTCGGGAAGCGTGGCGCTTTCTCATAGCT
CACGCTGTAGGTATCTCAGTTCGGTGTAGGTCGTTCGCTCCAAGCTGGGCTGTGTGCACGAACCCCCCGT
TCAGCCCGACCGCTGCGCCTTATCCGGTAACTATCGTCTTGAGTCCAACCCGGTAAGACACGACTTATCG
CCACTGGCAGCAGCCACTGGTAACAGGATTAGCAGAGCGAGGTATGTAGGCGGTGCTACAGAGTTCTTGA
AGTGGTGGCCTAACTACGGCTACACTAGAAGAACAGTATTTGGTATCTGCGCTCTGCTGAAGCCAGTTAC
CTTCGGAAAAAGAGTTGGTAGCTCTTGATCCGGCAAACAAACCACCGCTGGTAGCGGTGGTTTTTTTGTT
TGCAAGCAGCAGATTACGCGCAGAAAAAAAGGATCTCAAGAAGATCCTTTGATCTTTTCTACGGGGTCTG
ACGCTCAGTGGAACGAAAACTCACGTTAAGGGATTTTGGTCATGAGATTATCAAAAAGGATCTTCACCTA
GATCCTTTTAAATTAAAAATGAAGTTTTAAATCAATCTAAAGTATATATGAGTAAACTTGGTCTGACAGT
TACCAATGCTTAATCAGTGAGGCACCTATCTCAGCGATCTGTCTATTTCGTTCATCCATAGTTGCCTGAC
TCCCCGTCGTGTAGATAACTACGATACGGGAGGGCTTACCATCTGGCCCCAGTGCTGCAATGATACCGCG
AGACCCACGCTCACCGGCTCCAGATTTATCAGCAATAAACCAGCCAGCCGGAAGGGCCGAGCGCAGAAGT
GGTCCTGCAACTTTATCCGCCTCCATCCAGTCTATTAATTGTTGCCGGGAAGCTAGAGTAAGTAGTTCGC
CAGTTAATAGTTTGCGCAACGTTGTTGCCATTGCTACAGGCATCGTGGTGTCACGCTCGTCGTTTGGTAT
GGCTTCATTCAGCTCCGGTTCCCAACGATCAAGGCGAGTTACATGATCCCCCATGTTGTGCAAAAAAGCG
GTTAGCTCCTTCGGTCCTCCGATCGTTGTCAGAAGTAAGTTGGCCGCAGTGTTATCACTCATGGTTATGG
CAGCACTGCATAATTCTCTTACTGTCATGCCATCCGTAAGATGCTTTTCTGTGACTGGTGAGTACTCAAC
CAAGTCATTCTGAGAATAGTGTATGCGGCGACCGAGTTGCTCTTGCCCGGCGTCAATACGGGATAATACC
GCGCCACATAGCAGAACTTTAAAAGTGCTCATCATTGGAAAACGTTCTTCGGGGCGAAAACTCTCAAGGA
TCTTACCGCTGTTGAGATCCAGTTCGATGTAACCCACTCGTGCACCCAACTGATCTTCAGCATCTTTTAC
TTTCACCAGCGTTTCTGGGTGAGCAAAAACAGGAAGGCAAAATGCCGCAAAAAAGGGAATAAGGGCGACA
CGGAAATGTTGAATACTCATACTCTTCCTTTTTCAATATTATTGAAGCATTTATCAGGGTTATTGTCTCA
TGAGCGGATACATATTTGAATGTATTTAGAAAAATAAACAAATAGGGGTTCCGCGCACATTTCCCCGAAA
AGTGCCACCTGACGTCTAAGAAACCATTATTATCATGACATTAACCTATAAAAATAGGCGTATCACGAGG
CCCTTTCGTCTCGCGCGTTTCGGTGATGACGGTGAAAACCTCTGACACATGCAGCTCCCGGAGACGGTCA
CAGCTTGTCTGTAAGCGGATGCCGGGAGCAGACAAGCCCGTCAGGGCGCGTCAGCGGGTGTTGGCGGGTG
TCGGGGCTGGCTTAACTATGCGGCATCAGAGCAGATTGTACTGAGAGTGCACCATATGCGGTGTGAAATA
CCGCACAGATGCGTAAGGAGAAAATACCGCATCAGGCGCCATTCGCCATTCAGGCTGCGCAACTGTTGGG
AAGGGCGATCGGTGCGGGCCTCTTCGCTATTACGCCAGCTGGCGAAAGGGGGATGTG
Features (pLannotate 1.2.2; 22 found; start..end, strand, type, name):
     81..672     +  LTR            LTR: long terminal repeat from Moloney murine leukemia virus
    735..1092    +  misc_feature   MMLV Ψ: packaging signal of Moloney murine leukemia virus (MMLV)
   1155..1358    +  intron         EF-1α intron A: truncated intron upstream of the start codon of human EF-1α
   1359..1388    +  exon           EF-1α exon: truncated exon 2 from human EF-1α, beginning with a GT-to-CC mutation that reduces splicing efficiency
   1448..1771    +  CDS            DD: destabilization domain that can be stabilized by Shield1 in the ProteoTuner™ system L106P mutant of FKBP12
   1802..1858    +  misc_feature   MCS (fragment): multiple cloning site
   2939..2980    +  CDS            V5 tag: epitope tag from simian virus 5
   2990..4306    +  CDS            TERF1: TERF1_HUMAN - Also known as PIN2, TRBF1, TRF, TRF1. Experimental evidence at protein level: Swiss-Prot protein existence level 1. Binds the telomeric double-stranded 5'-TTAGGG-3' repeat and negatively regulates telomere length. Involved in the regulation of the mitotic spindle. Component of the shelterin complex (telosome) that is involved in the regulation of telomere length and protection. Shelterin associates with arrays of double-stranded 5'-TTAGGG-3' repeats added by telomerase and protects chromosome ends; without its protective activity, telomeres are no longer hidden from the DNA damag
   4429..4891    +  misc_feature   IRES: internal ribosome entry site (IRES) of the encephalomyocarditis virus (EMCV)
   4924..5520    +  CDS            PuroR: puromycin N-acetyltransferase; pac from Streptomyces alboniger; confers resistance to puromycin
   5580..6173    +  LTR            LTR: long terminal repeat from Moloney murine leukemia virus
   6173..6193    -  CDS            lacZα (fragment): LacZα fragment of β-galactosidase; lacZ fragment
   6213..6229    -  protein_bind   lac operator: The lac repressor binds to the lac operator to inhibit transcription in E. coli. This inhibition can be relieved by adding lactose or isopropyl-β-D-thiogalactopyranoside (IPTG). lac repressor encoded by lacI
   6237..6267    -  promoter       lac promoter: promoter for the E. coli lac operon
   6282..6303    -  protein_bind   CAP binding site: CAP binding activates transcription in the presence of cAMP. E. coli catabolite activator protein
   6316..6408    -  CDS            lacI (fragment): lac repressor; lacI; The lac repressor binds to the lac operator to inhibit transcription in E. coli. This inhibition can be relieved by adding lactose or isopropyl-β-D-thiogalactopyranoside (IPTG).
   6591..7179    -  rep_origin     ori: high-copy-number ColE1/pMB1/pBR322/pUC origin of replication
   7350..8210    -  CDS            AmpR: β-lactamase; bla; confers resistance to ampicillin, carbenicillin, and related antibiotics
   8211..8315    -  promoter       AmpR promoter: bla
   8410..8445    +  CDS            rop (fragment): Rop protein, which maintains plasmids at low copy number; rop
   8547..8646    +  misc_feature   bom (fragment): basis of mobility region from pBR322
   8652..69      -  CDS            lacZα (fragment) (across the origin): LacZα fragment of β-galactosidase; lacZ fragment
