[The description below was written by a language model from this plasmid's Addgene catalogue record and pLannotate feature annotations shown in this document.]
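Description:
pRetroX-PTuner DD-M.EcoGII-v5-Telomeric repeat-binding-factor1 is an 8.7 kb Moloney murine leukemia virus-based retroviral vector built on Clontech's pRetroX-PTuner backbone. It is designed for stable, ligand-tunable expression of a DNA methyltransferase–telomere protein fusion in mammalian cells. It is maintained in E. coli through a high-copy ColE1/pUC-type origin and an ampicillin resistance gene; small lac, rop and bom fragments in the backbone appear to be cloning remnants. The transferable region lies between two MMLV LTRs and includes the Ψ packaging signal, which allows the transcript to be packaged into retroviral particles once packaging functions are provided in trans.

The 2.9 kb insert, assembled by Gibson cloning, encodes a single fusion protein. It starts with the ProteoTuner destabilization domain (the L106P mutant of FKBP12), followed by a linker, the E. coli-derived methyltransferase M.EcoGII, a V5 epitope tag and human TERF1 (TRF1). TERF1 is the shelterin component that binds double-stranded TTAGGG repeats. The feature table does not annotate M.EcoGII itself, but the unannotated gap between the MCS fragment and the V5 tag matches its expected position. No dedicated internal promoter is annotated. A truncated EF-1α intron and exon fragment sits upstream of the coding sequence, and expression presumably comes from the 5′ LTR. An EMCV IRES downstream links translation of puromycin N-acetyltransferase to the same transcript, so transduced cells can be selected with puromycin.

The DD targets the fusion for rapid degradation unless the Shield1 ligand is present, which makes protein levels inducible. The construct was made for MadID, a method that maps protein–DNA contacts through methylation deposited by tethered M.EcoGII, here directed to telomeres by TRF1.
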