Addgene plasmid #122084: pRetroX-PTuner DD-M.EcoGII-v5-Telomeric repeat-binding-factor1
Purpose: Express M.EcoGII fused to TRF1 with detabilization domain - inducible
Depositing lab: Laure Crabbe. Depositing organization: CNRS, Delegation Occitanie Ouest. Publication: MadID, a Versatile Approach to Map Protein-DNA Interactions, Highlights Telomere-Nuclear Envelope Contact Sites in Human Cells. Sobecki M, Souaid C, Boulay J, Guerineau V, Noordermeer D, Crabbe L. Cell Rep. 2018 Dec 4;25(10):2891-2903.e5. doi: 10.1016/j.celrep.2018.11.027. PubMed 30517874.
Backbone
  Vector backbone: pRetroX-pTuner
  Backbone manufacturer: Clontech
  Backbone size w/o insert (bp): 5875
  Total vector size (bp): 8737
  Vector type: Mammalian Expression, Bacterial Expression, Retroviral
  Selectable markers: Puromycin
Growth in bacteria
  Bacterial resistance: Ampicillin, 100 μg/mL
  Growth temperature: 37°C
  Growth strain: NEB Stable
  Copy number: High Copy
Gene/Insert
  Gene/Insert name: DD-linker-M.EcoGII-V5-TERF1
  Species: H. sapiens (human); E.coli
  Insert size (bp): 2862
  Tag / fusion protein: V5 tag on Nter of TERF1 (N terminal on insert)
  Cloning method: Gibson Cloning
  Sequencing primers: 5′ CTGACTATATCTCCAG; 3′ GTCAAGAAGACAGGGC
Resource information
  A portion of this plasmid was derived from a plasmid made by: TERF1 cDNA was amplified from pLPC-TRF1 vector, originally from Dr. J. Karlseder
Terms and licenses: Academic/Nonprofit Terms; Industry Terms: Not Available to Industry
How to cite: pRetroX-PTuner DD-M.EcoGII-v5-Telomeric repeat-binding-factor1 was a gift from Laure Crabbe (Addgene plasmid # 122084 ; http://n2t.net/addgene:122084 ; RRID:Addgene_122084)
