>Addgene plasmid #122084 | pRetroX-PTuner DD-M.EcoGII-v5-Telomeric repeat-binding-factor1 | depositor partial sequence | sequence record 234342 | DD domain 1368-1691
ATGGGAGTGCAGGTGGAAACCATCTCCCCAGGAGACGGGCGCACCTTCCCCAAGCGCGGCCAGACCTGTG
TGGTGCACTACACCGGGATGCTTGAAGATGGAAAGAAAGTCGATTCCTCCCGGGACAGAAACAAGCCCTT
TAAGTTTATGCTAGGCAAGCAGGAGGTGATCCGAGGCTGGGAAGAAGGGGTTGCCCAGATGAGTGTGGGT
CAGAGAGCCAAACTGACTATATCTCCAGATTATGCCTATGGTGCCACTGGGCACCCAGGCATCATCCCAC
CACATGCCACTCTCGTCTTCGATGTGGAGCTTCTAAAACCGGAA
