>Addgene plasmid #122084 | pRetroX-PTuner DD-M.EcoGII-v5-Telomeric repeat-binding-factor1 | depositor partial sequence | sequence record 234343 | M.EcoGII 1806-2852
ATGCTTAATACTGTAAAAATATCCAGTTGTGAGTTAATCAACGCCGACTGCCTGGAATTTATCCGGTCGT
TACCCGAAAATTCTGTTGACCTGATAGTCACGGACCCGCCGTACTTTAAAGTGAAGCCCGAGGGCTGGGA
TAACCAGTGGAAGGGCGACGATGATTACCTGAAGTGGCTGGACCAGTGTCTGGCGCAGTTCTGGCGGGTG
CTGAAACCTGCCGGAAGTCTTTACCTGTTCTGTGGCCATCGCCTGGCATCTGACATTGAAATCATGATGC
GTGAACGCTTCAGTGTGCTGAACCATATTATCTGGGCAAAGCCGTCCGGACGCTGGAACGGGTGCAACAA
GGAAAGCCTGCGGGCGTATTTCCCCGCCACAGAGCGCATTCTGTTCGCGGAACATTATCAGGGGCCGTAT
CGCCCGAAAGATGCCGGGTATGAGGCGAAGGGCAGGGCACTGAAACAGCATGTGATGGCCCCGCTGATTG
CTTACTTTCGTGATGCGCGCGCTGCCCTGGGGATAACGGCAAAACAGATTGCAGATGCCACAGGAAAGAA
AAACATGGTGCCGCACTGGTTCAGTGCCAGTCAGTGGCAGCTACCGAACGAAAGCGATTATCTGAAATTA
CAGTCGCTGTTTGCCCGGGTGGCAGAAGAGAAACATCAGCGCGGGGAACTGGAAAAGCCACACCACCAGC
TGGTCAGCACATACAGTGAGCTGAACCGGAAGTATATGGAACTGCTGAGTGAATATAAAAATTTGCGGCG
GTATTTCGGTGTGACGGTGCAGGTGCCGTACACCGATGTGTGGACGTATAAACCGGTGCAGTACTATCCA
GGGAAACATCCGTGCGAAAAACCGGCAGAAATGCTGCAGCAGATAATCAGCGCAAGTAGTCGTCCTGGTG
ATCTGGTTGCGGATTTTTTCATGGGGTCGGGTTCAACGGTAAAAGCGGCGATGGCACTGGGGCGTCGTGC
GATTGGTGTTGAGCTGGAGACCGGACGTTTTGAGCAGACAGTCAGGGAAGTTCAGGATTTAATCGTT
