>Addgene plasmid #122084 | pRetroX-PTuner DD-M.EcoGII-v5-Telomeric repeat-binding-factor1 | depositor partial sequence | sequence record 234344 | TERF1 2910-4229
ATGGCGGAGGATGTTTCCTCAGCGGCCCCGAGCCCGCGGGGCTGTGCGGATGGTAGGGATGCCGACCCTA
CTGAGGAGCAGATGGCAGAAACAGAGAGAAACGACGAGGAGCAGTTCGAATGCCAGGAACTGCTCGAGTG
CCAGGTGCAGGTGGGGGCCCCCGAGGAGGAGGAGGAGGAGGAGGAGGACGCGGGCCTGGTGGCCGAGGCC
GAGGCCGTGGCTGCCGGCTGGATGCTCGATTTCCTCTGCCTCTCTCTTTGCCGAGCTTTCCGCGACGGCC
GCTCCGAGGACTTCCGCAGGACCCGCAACAGCGCAGAGGCTATTATTCATGGACTATCCAGTCTAACAGC
TTGCCAGTTGAGAACGATATACATATGTCAGTTTTTGACAAGAATTGCAGCAGGAAAAACCCTTGATGCA
CAGTTTGAAAATGATGAACGAATTACACCCTTGGAATCAGCCCTGATGATTTGGGGTTCAATTGAAAAGG
AACATGACAAACTTCATGAAGAAATACAGAATTTAATTAAAATTCAGGCTATAGCTGTTTGTATGGAAAA
TGGCAACTTTAAAGAAGCAGAAGAAGTCTTTGAAAGAATATTTGGTGATCCAAATTCTCATATGCCTTTC
AAAAGCAAATTGCTTATGATAATCTCTCAGAAAGATACATTTCATTCCTTTTTTCAACACTTCAGCTACA
ACCACATGATGGAGAAAATTAAGAGTTATGTGAATTATGTGCTAAGTGAAAAATCATCAACCTTTCTAAT
GAAGGCAGCGGCAAAAGTAGTAGAAAGCAAAAGGACAAGAACAATAACTTCTCAAGATAAACCTAGTGGT
AATGATGTTGAAATGGAAACTGAAGCTAATTTGGATACAAGAAAAAGTGTTAGTGACAAACAGTCTGCGG
TAACTGAATCCTCAGAGGGTACAGTATCCTTATTGAGGTCTCACAAGAATCTTTTCTTATCTAAGTTGCA
ACATGGAACCCAGCAACAAGACCTTAATAAGAAAGAAAGAAGAGTAGGAACTCCTCAAAGTACAAAAAAG
AAAAAAGAAAGCAGAAGAGCCACTGAAAGCAGAATACCTGTTTCAAAGAGTCAGCCGGTAACTCCTGAAA
AACATCGAGCTAGAAAAAGACAGGCATGGCTTTGGGAAGAAGACAAGAATTTGAGATCTGGCGTGAGGAA
ATATGGAGAGGGAAACTGGTCTAAAATACTGTTGCATTATAAATTCAACAACCGGACAAGTGTCATGTTA
AAAGACAGATGGAGGACCATGAAGAAACTAAAACTGATTTCCTCAGACAGCGAAGACTGA
